Addgene plasmid #106478: pSV40-mCherry-P2A-Hygro
Purpose: Expression of mCherry and Hygromycin resistance gene from SV40 promoter
Depositing lab: Alex Hewitt. Depositing organization: Centre for Eye Research Australia.
Backbone
  Vector backbone: pSV40
  Backbone manufacturer: Promega
  Backbone size w/o insert (bp): 3756
  Total vector size (bp): 5556
  Vector type: Mammalian Expression, Plant Expression
  Selectable markers: Hygromycin ; mCherry
Growth in bacteria
  Bacterial resistance: Ampicillin, 100 μg/mL
  Growth temperature: 37°C
  Growth strain: DH5alpha
  Copy number: High Copy
Gene/Insert 1
  Gene/Insert name: mCherry
  Species: Synthetic
  Insert size (bp): 708
  Promoter: SV40 promoter
  Cloning method: Gibson Cloning
  Sequencing primers: 5′ tatttatgcagaggccgagg
Gene/Insert 2
  Gene/Insert name: Hygromycin B resistance
  Species: Streptomyces hygroscopicus
  Insert size (bp): 1026
  Promoter: SV40 promoter
  Cloning method: Gibson Cloning
  Sequencing primers: 5′ tatttatgcagaggccgagg
Terms and licenses: Academic/Nonprofit Terms; Industry Terms: Not Available to Industry
How to cite: pSV40-mCherry-P2A-Hygro was a gift from Alex Hewitt (Addgene plasmid # 106478 ; http://n2t.net/addgene:106478 ; RRID:Addgene_106478)
