[The description below was written by a language model from this plasmid's Addgene catalogue record, the feature table of its GenBank file and pLannotate feature annotations shown in this document.]
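Description:
pSV40-mCherry-P2A-Hygro is a mammalian expression plasmid (the catalogue also lists plant expression) built by Gibson assembly on a Promega pSV40 backbone, giving a total size of about 5.6 kb. It is maintained in E. coli as a high-copy plasmid through a ColE1/pUC-type origin and selected with ampicillin via the β-lactamase gene and its own promoter. An f1 phage origin is also present, along with small remnants of lacZα and a tetracycline resistance gene that are backbone leftovers rather than functional parts.

The payload is a single bicistronic cassette driven by the SV40 early promoter, which overlaps the SV40 origin. A Kozak sequence precedes the mCherry red fluorescent protein coding region, which is joined in frame through a P2A self-cleaving peptide to the hygromycin B phosphotransferase gene. Ribosome skipping at P2A yields the two proteins separately from one transcript, so red fluorescence and hygromycin resistance are coupled. The transcript ends at an SV40 late poly(A) signal, and an SV40 enhancer lies downstream of the cassette. Upstream of the promoter, a synthetic poly(A) signal and a transcriptional pause site from the human α2 globin gene act as a block against read-through transcription from the backbone.

The catalogue gives Streptomyces hygroscopicus as the source of the resistance gene, whereas automated annotation matches it to the E. coli hph protein. The sequenced record is about 100 bp shorter than the depositor's map, though both show the same features. The stated purpose is simply co-expression of mCherry and hygromycin resistance, allowing transfected cells to be identified visually and enriched by drug selection.
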