LOCUS       [GibAss]_pSV40-mCherry- 5556 bp ds-DNA circular 09-JAN-2018
DEFINITION  .
FEATURES             Location/Qualifiers
     primer          complement(4091..4110)
                     /label="EBV_rev_primer"
                     /ApEinfo_revcolor=#f58a5e
                     /ApEinfo_fwdcolor=#f58a5e
     terminator      1647..1695
                     /label="synth_PA_terminator"
                     /ApEinfo_revcolor=#f58a5e
                     /ApEinfo_fwdcolor=#f58a5e
     origin          1078..1384
                     /label="f1_origin"
                     /ApEinfo_revcolor=#c7b0e3
                     /ApEinfo_fwdcolor=#c7b0e3
     gene            complement(69..929)
                     /label="Ampicillin"
                     /ApEinfo_revcolor=#9eafd2
                     /ApEinfo_fwdcolor=#9eafd2
     promoter        1855..2057
                     /label="SV40_promoter"
                     /ApEinfo_revcolor=#85dae9
                     /ApEinfo_fwdcolor=#85dae9
     terminator      1647..1800
                     /label="up_PA_terminator"
                     /ApEinfo_revcolor=#85dae9
                     /ApEinfo_fwdcolor=#85dae9
     regulatory      1647..1800
                     /label="TB"
                     /ApEinfo_revcolor=#85dae9
                     /ApEinfo_fwdcolor=#85dae9
     primer          4523..4543
                     /label="pBABE_3_primer"
                     /ApEinfo_revcolor=#84b0dc
                     /ApEinfo_fwdcolor=#84b0dc
     misc_feature    2795..2860
                     /label="P2A"
                     /ApEinfo_revcolor=#9eafd2
                     /ApEinfo_fwdcolor=#9eafd2
     misc_feature    2081..2086
                     /label="kozak"
                     /ApEinfo_revcolor=#7ea7d8
                     /ApEinfo_fwdcolor=#7ea7d8
     terminator      complement(4077..4196)
                     /label="SV40_PA_terminator"
                     /ApEinfo_revcolor=#b7e6d7
                     /ApEinfo_fwdcolor=#b7e6d7
     primer          1964..1983
                     /label="SV40pro_F_primer"
                     /ApEinfo_revcolor=#75c6a9
                     /ApEinfo_fwdcolor=#75c6a9
     misc_feature    2087..2794
                     /label="mCherry"
                     /ApEinfo_revcolor=#ff9ccd
                     /ApEinfo_fwdcolor=#ff9ccd
     misc_feature    2861..3886
                     /label="Hygromycin R"
                     /ApEinfo_revcolor=#85dae9
                     /ApEinfo_fwdcolor=#85dae9
     primer          1749..1768
                     /label="RVprimer3_primer"
                     /ApEinfo_revcolor=#84b0dc
                     /ApEinfo_fwdcolor=#84b0dc
     promoter        complement(971..999)
                     /label="AmpR_promoter"
                     /ApEinfo_revcolor=#f8d3a9
                     /ApEinfo_fwdcolor=#f8d3a9
     origin          1902..1979
                     /label="SV40_origin"
                     /ApEinfo_revcolor=#b1ff67
                     /ApEinfo_fwdcolor=#b1ff67
     regulatory      4316..4543
                     /label="SV40_enhancer"
                     /ApEinfo_revcolor=#d6b295
                     /ApEinfo_fwdcolor=#d6b295
ORIGIN
        1 atccttttaa attaaaaatg aagttttaaa tcaatctaaa gtatatatga gtaaacttgg
       61 tctgacagtt accaatgctt aatcagtgag gcacctatct cagcgatctg tctatttcgt
      121 tcatccatag ttgcctgact ccccgtcgtg tagataacta cgatacggga gggcttacca
      181 tctggcccca gtgctgcaat gataccgcga gacccacgct caccggctcc agatttatca
      241 gcaataaacc agccagccgg aagggccgag cgcagaagtg gtcctgcaac tttatccgcc
      301 tccatccagt ctattaattg ttgccgggaa gctagagtaa gtagttcgcc agttaatagt
      361 ttgcgcaacg ttgttgccat tgctacaggc atcgtggtgt cacgctcgtc gtttggtatg
      421 gcttcattca gctccggttc ccaacgatca aggcgagtta catgatcccc catgttgtgc
      481 aaaaaagcgg ttagctcctt cggtcctccg atcgttgtca gaagtaagtt ggccgcagtg
      541 ttatcactca tggttatggc agcactgcat aattctctta ctgtcatgcc atccgtaaga
      601 tgcttttctg tgactggtga gtactcaacc aagtcattct gagaatagtg tatgcggcga
      661 ccgagttgct cttgcccggc gtcaatacgg gataataccg cgccacatag cagaacttta
      721 aaagtgctca tcattggaaa acgttcttcg gggcgaaaac tctcaaggat cttaccgctg
      781 ttgagatcca gttcgatgta acccactcgt gcacccaact gatcttcagc atcttttact
      841 ttcaccagcg tttctgggtg agcaaaaaca ggaaggcaaa atgccgcaaa aaagggaata
      901 agggcgacac ggaaatgttg aatactcata ctcttccttt ttcaatatta ttgaagcatt
      961 tatcagggtt attgtctcat gagcggatac atatttgaat gtatttagaa aaataaacaa
     1021 ataggggttc cgcgcacatt tccccgaaaa gtgccacctg nnnnnnnnnn nnnnnnnnnn
     1081 nnnnnnnnnn nnnnnnnnnn nnnnnnnnnn nnnnnnnnnn nnnnnnnnnn nnnnnnnnnn
     1141 nnnnnnnnnn nnnnnnnnnn nnnnnnnnnn nnnnnnnnnn nnnncnnnnn nnnnnnnnnn
     1201 nnnnnnnnnn nnnnnnnnnn nnnnnnnnnn nnnnnnnnnn nnnnnnnnnn nnnnnnnnnn
     1261 nnnnnnnnnn nnnnnnannn nnnnnnnnnn nnnnnnnnnn nnnnnnnnnn nnnnnnnnnn
     1321 nnnnnncctt tgacgttgga gtccacgttc tttnnnnnnn nnnnnnnnnn nnnnnnnnnn
     1381 nnnnnnnnnn accctatctc ggtctattct tttgatttat aagggatttt gccgatttcg
     1441 gcctattggt taaaaaatga gctgatttaa caaaaattta acgcgaattt taacaaaata
     1501 ttaacgctta caatttgcca ttcgccattc aggctgcgca actgttggga agggcgatcg
     1561 gtgcgggcct cttcgctatt acgccagccc aagctaccat gataagtaag taatattaag
     1621 gtacgggagg tacttggagc ggccgcaata aaatatcttt attttcatta catctgtgtg
     1681 ttggtttttt gtgtgaatcg atagtactaa catacgctct ccatcaaaac aaaacgaaac
     1741 aaaacaaact agcaaaatag gctgtcccca gtgcaagtgc aggtgccaga acatttctct
     1801 atcgataggt accgagctct tacgcgtgct agcccgggct cgagatctgc gatctgcatc
     1861 tcaattagtc agcaaccata gtcccgcccc taactccgcc catcccgccc ctaactccgc
     1921 ccagttccgc ccattctccg ccccatcgct gactaatttt ttttatttat gcagaggccg
     1981 aggccgcctc ggcctctgag ctattccaga agtagtgagg aggctttttt ggaggcctag
     2041 gcttttgcaa aaagcttggc attccggtac tgttggtaaa gccaccatgg tgagcaaggg
     2101 cgaggaggat aacatggcca tcatcaagga gttcatgcgc ttcaaggtgc acatggaggg
     2161 ctccgtgaac ggccacgagt tcgagatcga gggcgagggc gagggccgcc cctacgaggg
     2221 cacccagacc gccaagctga aggtgaccaa gggtggcccc ctgcccttcg cctgggacat
     2281 cctgtcccct cagttcatgt acggctccaa ggcctacgtg aagcaccccg ccgacatccc
     2341 cgactacttg aagctgtcct tccccgaggg cttcaagtgg gagcgcgtga tgaacttcga
     2401 ggacggcggc gtggtgaccg tgacccagga ctcctccctg caggacggcg agttcatcta
     2461 caaggtgaag ctgcgcggca ccaacttccc ctccgacggc cccgtaatgc agaagaagac
     2521 catgggctgg gaggcctcct ccgagcggat gtaccccgag gacggcgccc tgaagggcga
     2581 gatcaagcag aggctgaagc tgaaggacgg cggccactac gacgctgagg tcaagaccac
     2641 ctacaaggcc aagaagcccg tgcagctgcc cggcgcctac aacgtcaaca tcaagttgga
     2701 catcacctcc cacaacgagg actacaccat cgtggaacag tacgaacgcg ccgagggccg
     2761 ccactccacc ggcggcatgg acgagctgta caagGGATCC GGCGCAACAA ACTTCTCTCT
     2821 GCTGAAACAA GCCGGAGATG TCGAAGAGAA TCCTGGACCG atgaaaaagc ctgaactcac
     2881 cgcgacgtct gtcgagaagt ttctgatcga aaagttcgac agcgtctccg acctgatgca
     2941 gctctcggag ggcgaagaat ctcgtgcttt cagcttcgat gtaggagggc gtggatatgt
     3001 cctgcgggta aatagctgcg ccgatggttt ctacaaagat cgttatgttt atcggcactt
     3061 tgcatcggcc gcgctcccga ttccggaagt gcttgacatt ggggaattta gcgagagcct
     3121 gacctattgc atctcccgcc gtgcacaggg tgtcacgttg caagacctgc ctgaaaccga
     3181 actgcccgct gttctgcagc cggtcgcgga ggccatggat gcgatcgctg cggccgatct
     3241 tagccagacg agcgggttcg gcccattcgg accgcaagga atcggtcaat acactacatg
     3301 gcgtgatttc atatgcgcga ttgctgatcc ccatgtgtat cactggcaaa ctgtgatgga
     3361 cgacaccgtc agtgcgtccg tcgcgcaggc tctcgatgag ctgatgcttt gggccgagga
     3421 ctgccccgaa gtccggcacc tcgtgcacgc ggatttcggc tccaacaatg tcctgacgga
     3481 caatggccgc ataacagcgg tcattgactg gagcgaggcg atgttcgggg attcccaata
     3541 cgaggtcgcc aacatcttct tctggaggcc gtggttggct tgtatggagc agcagacgcg
     3601 ctacttcgag cggaggcatc cggagcttgc aggatcgccg cggctccggg cgtatatgct
     3661 ccgcattggt cttgaccaac tctatcagag cttggttgac ggcaatttcg atgatgcagc
     3721 ttgggcgcag ggtcgatgcg acgcaatcgt ccgatccgga gccgggactg tcgggcgtac
     3781 acaaatcgcc cgcagaagcg cggccgtctg gaccgatggc tgtgtagaag tactcgccga
     3841 tagtggaaac cgacgcccca gcactcgtcc gagggcaaag gaatagttct agacaaacac
     3901 catacaacaa gaaacaaaca ccatacaaca agaaacaaac accatacaac aagaaacaaa
     3961 caccatacaa caagaaacaa acaccataca acaagaaaca aacaccatac aacaagaaac
     4021 aaacaccata caacaagaaa gggcccgtcg gggcggccgg ccgcttcgag cagacatgat
     4081 aagatacatt gatgagtttg gacaaaccac aactagaatg cagtgaaaaa aatgctttat
     4141 ttgtgaaatt tgtgatgcta ttgctttatt tgtaaccatt ataagctgca ataaacaagt
     4201 taacaacaac aattgcattc attttatgtt tcaggttcag ggggaggtgt gggaggtttt
     4261 ttaaagcaag taaaacctct acaaatgtgg taaaatcgat aaggatctga acgatggagc
     4321 ggagaatggg cggaactggg cggagttagg ggcgggatgg gcggagttag gggcgggact
     4381 atggttgctg actaattgag atgcatgctt tgcatacttc tgcctgctgg ggagcctggg
     4441 gactttccac acctggttgc tgactaattg agatgcatgc tttgcatact tctgcctgct
     4501 ggggagcctg gggactttcc acaccctaac tgacacacat tccacagcgg atccgtcgac
     4561 cgatgccctt gagagccttc aacccagtca gctccttccg gtgggcgcgg ggcatgacta
     4621 tcgtcgccgc acttatgact gtcttcttta tcatgcaact cgtaggacag gtgccggcag
     4681 cgctcttccg cttcctcgct cactgactcg ctgcgctcgg tcgttcggct gcggcgagcg
     4741 gtatcagctc actcaaaggc ggtaatacgg ttatccacag aatcagggga taacgcagga
     4801 aagaacatgt gagcaaaagg ccagcaaaag gccaggaacc gtaaaaaggc cgcgttgctg
     4861 gcgtttttcc ataggctccg cccccctgac gagcatcaca aaaatcgacg ctcaagtcag
     4921 aggtggcgaa acccgacagg actataaaga taccaggcgt ttccccctgg aagctccctc
     4981 gtgcgctctc ctgttccgac cctgccgctt accggatacc tgtccgcctt tctcccttcg
     5041 ggaagcgtgg cgctttctca tagctcacgc tgtaggtatc tcagttcggt gtaggtcgtt
     5101 cgctccaagc tgggctgtgt gcacgaaccc cccgttcagc ccgaccgctg cgccttatcc
     5161 ggtaactatc gtcttgagtc caacccggta agacacgact tatcgccact ggcagcagcc
     5221 actggtaaca ggattagcag agcgaggtat gtaggcggtg ctacagagtt cttgaagtgg
     5281 tggcctaact acggctacac tagaagaaca gtatttggta tctgcgctct gctgaagcca
     5341 gttaccttcg gaaaaagagt tggtagctct tgatccggca aacaaaccac cgctggtagc
     5401 ggtggttttt ttgtttgcaa gcagcagatt acgcgcagaa aaaaaggatc tcaagaagat
     5461 cctttgatct tttctacggg gtctgacgct cagtggaacg aaaactcacg ttaagggatt
     5521 ttggtcatga gattatcaaa aaggatcttc acctag
//
