Features (pLannotate 1.2.2; 14 found; start..end, strand, type, name):
      1..197     +  promoter       SV40 promoter: SV40 early promoter
    233..940     +  CDS            mCherry: mCherry is a basic (constitutively fluorescent) red fluorescent protein published in 2004, derived from Discosoma sp.. It is reported to be a very rapidly-maturing monomer with low acid sensitivity.
   1007..2029    +  CDS            hph: KHYB_ECOLX - Experimental evidence at protein level: Swiss-Prot protein existence level 1. The aminoglycoside phosphotransferases achieve inactivation of their antibiotic substrates by phosphorylation. Only phosphorylates hygromycin and closely related compounds such as demethyl analogs and destomycin. From Escherichia coli.
   2125..2246    -  polyA_signal   SV40 poly(A) signal: SV40 polyadenylation signal
   2269..2337    -  CDS            large T antigen (fragment): large T antigen from SV40 (simian virus 40)
   2359..2593    -  promoter       SV40 promoter (fragment): SV40 enhancer and early promoter
   2599..2731    +  CDS            TcR (fragment): tetracycline efflux protein; tet; confers resistance to tetracycline
   2911..3499    -  rep_origin     ori: high-copy-number ColE1/pMB1/pBR322/pUC origin of replication
   3670..4530    -  CDS            AmpR: β-lactamase; bla; confers resistance to ampicillin, carbenicillin, and related antibiotics
   4531..4635    -  promoter       AmpR promoter: bla
   4662..5090    +  rep_origin     f1 ori (sequence partly withheld): f1 bacteriophage origin of replication; arrow indicates direction of (+) strand synthesis
   5122..5189    -  CDS            lacZα (fragment): LacZα fragment of β-galactosidase; lacZ fragment
   5248..5296    +  polyA_signal   poly(A) signal: synthetic polyadenylation signal
   5310..5401    +  misc_feature   pause site: RNA polymerase II transcriptional pause signal from the human α2 globin gene
>Addgene plasmid #106478 | pSV40-mCherry-P2A-Hygro | addgene full sequence | sequence record 207986 | Addgene NGS Result
TGCATCTCAATTAGTCAGCAACCATAGTCCCGCCCCTAACTCCGCCCATCCCGCCCCTAACTCCGCCCAG
TTCCGCCCATTCTCCGCCCCATCGCTGACTAATTTTTTTTATTTATGCAGAGGCCGAGGCCGCCTCGGCC
TCTGAGCTATTCCAGAAGTAGTGAGGAGGCTTTTTTGGAGGCCTAGGCTTTTGCAAAAAGCTTGGCATTC
CGGTACTGTTGGTAAAGCCACCATGGTGAGCAAGGGCGAGGAGGATAACATGGCCATCATCAAGGAGTTC
ATGCGCTTCAAGGTGCACATGGAGGGCTCCGTGAACGGCCACGAGTTCGAGATCGAGGGCGAGGGCGAGG
GCCGCCCCTACGAGGGCACCCAGACCGCCAAGCTGAAGGTGACCAAGGGTGGCCCCCTGCCCTTCGCCTG
GGACATCCTGTCCCCTCAGTTCATGTACGGCTCCAAGGCCTACGTGAAGCACCCCGCCGACATCCCCGAC
TACTTGAAGCTGTCCTTCCCCGAGGGCTTCAAGTGGGAGCGCGTGATGAACTTCGAGGACGGCGGCGTGG
TGACCGTGACCCAGGACTCCTCCCTGCAGGACGGCGAGTTCATCTACAAGGTGAAGCTGCGCGGCACCAA
CTTCCCCTCCGACGGCCCCGTAATGCAGAAGAAGACCATGGGCTGGGAGGCCTCCTCCGAGCGGATGTAC
CCCGAGGACGGCGCCCTGAAGGGCGAGATCAAGCAGAGGCTGAAGCTGAAGGACGGCGGCCACTACGACG
CTGAGGTCAAGACCACCTACAAGGCCAAGAAGCCCGTGCAGCTGCCCGGCGCCTACAACGTCAACATCAA
GTTGGACATCACCTCCCACAACGAGGACTACACCATCGTGGAACAGTACGAACGCGCCGAGGGCCGCCAC
TCCACCGGCGGCATGGACGAGCTGTACAAGGGATCCGGCGCAACAAACTTCTCTCTGCTGAAACAAGCCG
GAGATGTCGAAGAGAATCCTGGACCGATGAAAAAGCCTGAACTCACCGCGACGTCTGTCGAGAAGTTTCT
GATCGAAAAGTTCGACAGCGTCTCCGACCTGATGCAGCTCTCGGAGGGCGAAGAATCTCGTGCTTTCAGC
TTCGATGTAGGAGGGCGTGGATATGTCCTGCGGGTAAATAGCTGCGCCGATGGTTTCTACAAAGATCGTT
ATGTTTATCGGCACTTTGCATCGGCCGCGCTCCCGATTCCGGAAGTGCTTGACATTGGGGAATTTAGCGA
GAGCCTGACCTATTGCATCTCCCGCCGTGCACAGGGTGTCACGTTGCAAGACCTGCCTGAAACCGAACTG
CCCGCTGTTCTGCAGCCGGTCGCGGAGGCCATGGATGCGATCGCTGCGGCCGATCTTAGCCAGACGAGCG
GGTTCGGCCCATTCGGACCGCAAGGAATCGGTCAATACACTACATGGCGTGATTTCATATGCGCGATTGC
TGATCCCCATGTGTATCACTGGCAAACTGTGATGGACGACACCGTCAGTGCGTCCGTCGCGCAGGCTCTC
GATGAGCTGATGCTTTGGGCCGAGGACTGCCCCGAAGTCCGGCACCTCGTGCACGCGGATTTCGGCTCCA
ACAATGTCCTGACGGACAATGGCCGCATAACAGCGGTCATTGACTGGAGCGAGGCGATGTTCGGGGATTC
CCAATACGAGGTCGCCAACATCTTCTTCTGGAGGCCGTGGTTGGCTTGTATGGAGCAGCAGACGCGCTAC
TTCGAGCGGAGGCATCCGGAGCTTGCAGGATCGCCGCGGCTCCGGGCGTATATGCTCCGCATTGGTCTTG
ACCAACTCTATCAGAGCTTGGTTGACGGCAATTTCGATGATGCAGCTTGGGCGCAGGGTCGATGCGACGC
AATCGTCCGATCCGGAGCCGGGACTGTCGGGCGTACACAAATCGCCCGCAGAAGCGCGGCCGTCTGGACC
GATGGCTGTGTAGAAGTACTCGCCGATAGTGGAAACCGACGCCCCAGCACTCGTCCGAGGGCAAAGGAAT
AGTTCTAGACAAACACCATACAACAAGAAACAAACACCATACAACAAGAAAGGGCCCTAGAGTCGGGGCG
GCCGGCCGCTTCGAGCAGACATGATAAGATACATTGATGAGTTTGGACAAACCACAACTAGAATGCAGTG
AAAAAAATGCTTTATTTGTGAAATTTGTGATGCTATTGCTTTATTTGTAACCATTATAAGCTGCAATAAA
CAAGTTAACAACAACAATTGCATTCATTTTATGTTTCAGGTTCAGGGGGAGGTGTGGGAGGTTTTTTAAA
GCAAGTAAAACCTCTACAAATGTGGTAAAATCGATAAGGATCTGAACGATGGAGCGGAGAATGGGCGGAA
CTGGGCGGAGTTAGGGGCGGGATGGGCGGAGTTAGGGGCGGGACTATGGTTGCTGACTAATTGAGATGCA
TGCTTTGCATACTTCTGCCTGCTGGGGAGCCTGGGGACTTTCCACACCTGGTTGCTGACTAATTGAGATG
CATGCTTTGCATACTTCTGCCTGCTGGGGAGCCTGGGGACTTTCCACACCCTAACTGACACACATTCCAC
AGCGGATCCGTCGACCGATGCCCTTGAGAGCCTTCAACCCAGTCAGCTCCTTCCGGTGGGCGCGGGGCAT
GACTATCGTCGCCGCACTTATGACTGTCTTCTTTATCATGCAACTCGTAGGACAGGTGCCGGCAGCGCTC
TTCCGCTTCCTCGCTCACTGACTCGCTGCGCTCGGTCGTTCGGCTGCGGCGAGCGGTATCAGCTCACTCA
AAGGCGGTAATACGGTTATCCACAGAATCAGGGGATAACGCAGGAAAGAACATGTGAGCAAAAGGCCAGC
AAAAGGCCAGGAACCGTAAAAAGGCCGCGTTGCTGGCGTTTTTCCATAGGCTCCGCCCCCCTGACGAGCA
TCACAAAAATCGACGCTCAAGTCAGAGGTGGCGAAACCCGACAGGACTATAAAGATACCAGGCGTTTCCC
CCTGGAAGCTCCCTCGTGCGCTCTCCTGTTCCGACCCTGCCGCTTACCGGATACCTGTCCGCCTTTCTCC
CTTCGGGAAGCGTGGCGCTTTCTCATAGCTCACGCTGTAGGTATCTCAGTTCGGTGTAGGTCGTTCGCTC
CAAGCTGGGCTGTGTGCACGAACCCCCCGTTCAGCCCGACCGCTGCGCCTTATCCGGTAACTATCGTCTT
GAGTCCAACCCGGTAAGACACGACTTATCGCCACTGGCAGCAGCCACTGGTAACAGGATTAGCAGAGCGA
GGTATGTAGGCGGTGCTACAGAGTTCTTGAAGTGGTGGCCTAACTACGGCTACACTAGAAGAACAGTATT
TGGTATCTGCGCTCTGCTGAAGCCAGTTACCTTCGGAAAAAGAGTTGGTAGCTCTTGATCCGGCAAACAA
ACCACCGCTGGTAGCGGTGGTTTTTTTGTTTGCAAGCAGCAGATTACGCGCAGAAAAAAAGGATCTCAAG
AAGATCCTTTGATCTTTTCTACGGGGTCTGACGCTCAGTGGAACGAAAACTCACGTTAAGGGATTTTGGT
CATGAGATTATCAAAAAGGATCTTCACCTAGATCCTTTTAAATTAAAAATGAAGTTTTAAATCAATCTAA
AGTATATATGAGTAAACTTGGTCTGACAGTTACCAATGCTTAATCAGTGAGGCACCTATCTCAGCGATCT
GTCTATTTCGTTCATCCATAGTTGCCTGACTCCCCGTCGTGTAGATAACTACGATACGGGAGGGCTTACC
ATCTGGCCCCAGTGCTGCAATGATACCGCGAGACCCACGCTCACCGGCTCCAGATTTATCAGCAATAAAC
CAGCCAGCCGGAAGGGCCGAGCGCAGAAGTGGTCCTGCAACTTTATCCGCCTCCATCCAGTCTATTAATT
GTTGCCGGGAAGCTAGAGTAAGTAGTTCGCCAGTTAATAGTTTGCGCAACGTTGTTGCCATTGCTACAGG
CATCGTGGTGTCACGCTCGTCGTTTGGTATGGCTTCATTCAGCTCCGGTTCCCAACGATCAAGGCGAGTT
ACATGATCCCCCATGTTGTGCAAAAAAGCGGTTAGCTCCTTCGGTCCTCCGATCGTTGTCAGAAGTAAGT
TGGCCGCAGTGTTATCACTCATGGTTATGGCAGCACTGCATAATTCTCTTACTGTCATGCCATCCGTAAG
ATGCTTTTCTGTGACTGGTGAGTACTCAACCAAGTCATTCTGAGAATAGTGTATGCGGCGACCGAGTTGC
TCTTGCCCGGCGTCAATACGGGATAATACCGCGCCACATAGCAGAACTTTAAAAGTGCTCATCATTGGAA
AACGTTCTTCGGGGCGAAAACTCTCAAGGATCTTACCGCTGTTGAGATCCAGTTCGATGTAACCCACTCG
TGCACCCAACTGATCTTCAGCATCTTTTACTTTCACCAGCGTTTCTGGGTGAGCAAAAACAGGAAGGCAA
AATGCCGCAAAAAAGGGAATAAGGGCGACACGGAAATGTTGAATACTCATACTCTTCCTTTTTCAATATT
ATTGAAGCATTTATCAGGGTTATTGTCTCATGAGCGGATACATATTTGAATGTATTTAGAAAAATAAACA
AATAGGGGTTCCGCGCACATTTCCCCGAAAAGTGCCACCTG
[124 nt withheld, positions 4662-4785]
C
[91 nt withheld, positions 4787-4877]
A
[49 nt withheld, positions 4879-4927]
CCTTTGACGTTGGAGTCCACGTTCTTT
[37 nt withheld, positions 4955-4991]
ACCCTATCTCGGTCTATTCTTTTGATTTATAAGGGATTTTGCCGATTTCGGCCTATTGGTTAAAAAATGA
GCTGATTTAACAAAAATTTAACGCGAATTTTAACAAAATATTAACGCTTACAATTTGCCATTCGCCATTC
AGGCTGCGCAACTGTTGGGAAGGGCGATCGGTGCGGGCCTCTTCGCTATTACGCCAGCCCAAGCTACCAT
GATAAGTAAGTAATATTAAGGTACGGGAGGTACTTGGAGCGGCCGCAATAAAATATCTTTATTTTCATTA
CATCTGTGTGTTGGTTTTTTGTGTGAATCGATAGTACTAACATACGCTCTCCATCAAAACAAAACGAAAC
AAAACAAACTAGCAAAATAGGCTGTCCCCAGTGCAAGTGCAGGTGCCAGAACATTTCTCTATCGATAGGT
ACCGAGCTCTTACGCGTGCTAGCCCGGGCTCGAGATCTGCGATC
